Addgene plasmid #187110: pET51b_HCAII
Purpose: Expression of HCAII in bacteria
Depositing lab: Kai Johnsson. Depositing organization: Max Planck Institute for Medical Research. Publication: Environmentally Sensitive Color-Shifting Fluorophores for Bioimaging. Wang L, Hiblot J, Popp C, Xue L, Johnsson K. Angew Chem Int Ed Engl. 2020 Dec 1;59(49):21880-21884. doi: 10.1002/anie.202008357. Epub 2020 Sep 28. PubMed 32762146.
Backbone
  Vector backbone: pET51b
  Vector type: Bacterial Expression
Growth in bacteria
  Bacterial resistance: Ampicillin, 100 μg/mL
  Growth temperature: 37°C
  Growth strain: DH5alpha
  Copy number: Low Copy
Gene/Insert
  Gene/Insert name: HCAII
  Species: H. sapiens (human)
  Promoter: T7
  Tag / fusion protein: Strep (N terminal on insert); Hisx10 (C terminal on insert)
  Cloning method: Gibson Cloning
Terms and licenses: Academic/Nonprofit Terms; Industry Terms: Not Available to Industry
How to cite: pET51b_HCAII was a gift from Kai Johnsson (Addgene plasmid # 187110 ; http://n2t.net/addgene:187110 ; RRID:Addgene_187110)
