[The description below was written by a language model from this plasmid's Addgene catalogue record and pLannotate feature annotations shown in this document.]
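Description:
pET51b_HCAII is a bacterial expression plasmid of about 6 kb, built on the pET51b backbone, for producing human carbonic anhydrase II (HCAII, the CA2 gene product) in E. coli. It replicates from a ColE1/pMB1-type origin accompanied by the rop gene and the pBR322 bom region, consistent with its listing as low copy. Selection is through the β-lactamase (AmpR) gene, which confers ampicillin resistance. An f1 phage origin is also present and would allow single-stranded DNA production. Short tetracycline-resistance fragments in the feature table are non-functional remnants of the pBR322-derived backbone.

The expression cassette follows the standard pET design. A T7 promoter is followed immediately by a lac operator, then the T7 gene 10 ribosome binding site, the coding region and a T7 terminator. The plasmid carries its own lacI gene with its promoter, so transcription stays repressed until IPTG or lactose is added, and it requires a host that supplies T7 RNA polymerase. The CA2 open reading frame, inserted by Gibson assembly, has an N-terminal Strep-tag II. According to the catalogue entry it also has a C-terminal 10x His tag. The feature table does not annotate this His tag explicitly, although there is unannotated space between the CA2 coding sequence and the terminator. The short "SET1 fragment" call in that region is probably an incidental match.

The two tags would permit affinity purification from either or both ends of the protein. The record states the purpose only as bacterial expression of HCAII. The associated publication concerns environmentally sensitive, colour-shifting fluorophores for bioimaging, which suggests the purified enzyme served as a protein target in that work, although the record does not spell this out.
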