Features (pLannotate 1.2.2; 19 found; start..end, strand, type, name):
    183..374     -  CDS            rop: Rop protein, which maintains plasmids at low copy number; rop
    391..771     +  CDS            YPB1_ECOLX: Protein predicted: Swiss-Prot protein existence level 4. From Escherichia coli.
    833..897     -  CDS            TcR (fragment): tetracycline efflux protein; tet; confers resistance to tetracycline
    912..933     -  protein_bind   CAP binding site: CAP binding activates transcription in the presence of cAMP. E. coli catabolite activator protein
    946..2028    -  CDS            lacI: lac repressor; lacI; The lac repressor binds to the lac operator to inhibit transcription in E. coli. This inhibition can be relieved by adding lactose or isopropyl-β-D-thiogalactopyranoside (IPTG).
   2029..2106    -  promoter       lacI promoter: lacI
   2114..2393    -  CDS            TcR (fragment): tetracycline efflux protein; tet; confers resistance to tetracycline
   2419..2437    +  promoter       T7 promoter: promoter for bacteriophage T7 RNA polymerase
   2438..2462    +  protein_bind   lac operator: The lac repressor binds to the lac operator to inhibit transcription in E. coli. This inhibition can be relieved by adding lactose or isopropyl-β-D-thiogalactopyranoside (IPTG). lac repressor encoded by lacI
   2477..2499    +  RBS            RBS: efficient ribosome binding site from bacteriophage T7 gene 10 (Olins and Rangwala, 1989)
   2515..2538    +  CDS            Strep-Tag II: peptide that binds Strep-Tactin®, an engineered form of streptavidin
   2569..3348    +  CDS            CA2 (sequence withheld): CAH2_HUMAN - Experimental evidence at protein level: Swiss-Prot protein existence level 1. Essential for bone resorption and osteoclast differentiation (By similarity). Reversible hydration of carbon dioxide. Can hydrate cyanamide to urea. Involved in the regulation of fluid secretion into the anterior chamber of the eye. Contributes to intracellular pH regulation in the duodenal upper villous epithelium during proton- coupled peptide absorption. Stimulates the chloride-bicarbonate exchange activity of SLC26A6. From Homo sapiens (Human).
   3420..3437    +  CDS            SET1 (fragment): solubility-enhancement tag derived from T7 phage gene 10B
   3445..3492    +  terminator     T7 terminator: transcription terminator for bacteriophage T7 RNA polymerase
   3529..3984    +  rep_origin     f1 ori (sequence partly withheld): f1 bacteriophage origin of replication; arrow indicates direction of (+) strand synthesis
   4099..4959    -  CDS            AmpR: β-lactamase; bla; confers resistance to ampicillin, carbenicillin, and related antibiotics
   4960..5052    -  promoter       AmpR promoter: bla
   5133..5721    +  rep_origin     ori: high-copy-number ColE1/pMB1/pBR322/pUC origin of replication
   5907..81      -  misc_feature   bom (across the origin): basis of mobility region from pBR322
>Addgene plasmid #187110 | pET51b_HCAII | addgene full sequence | sequence record 367384 | Addgene NGS Result
TCTCAGTACAATCTGCTCTGATGCCGCATAGTTAAGCCAGTATACACTCCGCTATCGCTACGTGACTGGG
TCATGGCTGCGCCCCGACACCCGCCAACACCCGCTGACGCGCCCTGACGGGCTTGTCTGCTCCCGGCATC
CGCTTACAGACAAGCTGTGACCGTCTCCGGGAGCTGCATGTGTCAGAGGTTTTCACCGTCATCACCGAAA
CGCGCGAGGCAGCTGCGGTAAAGCTCATCAGCGTGGTCGTGAAGCGATTCACAGATGTCTGCCTGTTCAT
CCGCGTCCAGCTCGTTGAGTTTCTCCAGAAGCGTTAATGTCTGGCTTCTGATAAAGCGGGCCATGTTAAG
GGCGGTTTTTTCCTGTTTGGTCACTGATGCCTCCGTGTAAGGGGGATTTCTGTTCATGGGGGTAATGATA
CCGATGAAACGAGAGAGGATGCTCACGATACGGGTTACTGATGATGAACATGCCCGGTTACTGGAACGTT
GTGAGGGTAAACAACTGGCGGTATGGATGCGGCGGGACCAGAGAAAAATCACTCAGGGTCAATGCCAGCG
CTTCGTTAATACAGATGTAGGTGTTCCACAGGGTAGCCAGCAGCATCCTGCGATGCAGATCCGGAACATA
ATGGTGCAGGGCGCTGACTTCCGCGTTTCCAGACTTTACGAAACACGGAAACCGAAGACCATTCATGTTG
TTGCTCAGGTCGCAGACGTTTTGCAGCAGCAGTCGCTTCACGTTCGCTCGCGTATCGGTGATTCATTCTG
CTAACCAGTAAGGCAACCCCGCCAGCCTAGCCGGGTCCTCAACGACAGGAGCACGATCATGCTAGTCATG
CCCCGCGCCCACCGGAAGGAGCTGACTGGGTTGAAGGCTCTCAAGGGCATCGGTCGAGATCCCGGTGCCT
AATGAGTGAGCTAACTTACATTAATTGCGTTGCGCTCACTGCCCGCTTTCCAGTCGGGAAACCTGTCGTG
CCAGCTGCATTAATGAATCGGCCAACGCGCGGGGAGAGGCGGTTTGCGTATTGGGCGCCAGGGTGGTTTT
TCTTTTCACCAGTGAGACGGGCAACAGCTGATTGCCCTTCACCGCCTGGCCCTGAGAGAGTTGCAGCAAG
CGGTCCACGCTGGTTTGCCCCAGCAGGCGAAAATCCTGTTTGATGGTGGTTAACGGCGGGATATAACATG
AGCTGTCTTCGGTATCGTCGTATCCCACTACCGAGATGTCCGCACCAACGCGCAGCCCGGACTCGGTAAT
GGCGCGCATTGCGCCCAGCGCCATCTGATCGTTGGCAACCAGCATCGCAGTGGGAACGATGCCCTCATTC
AGCATTTGCATGGTTTGTTGAAAACCGGACATGGCACTCCAGTCGCCTTCCCGTTCCGCTATCGGCTGAA
TTTGATTGCGAGTGAGATATTTATGCCAGCCAGCCAGACGCAGACGCGCCGAGACAGAACTTAATGGGCC
CGCTAACAGCGCGATTTGCTGGTGACCCAATGCGACCAGATGCTCCACGCCCAGTCGCGTACCGTCTTCA
TGGGAGAAAATAATACTGTTGATGGGTGTCTGGTCAGAGACATCAAGAAATAACGCCGGAACATTAGTGC
AGGCAGCTTCCACAGCAATGGCATCCTGGTCATCCAGCGGATAGTTAATGATCAGCCCACTGACGCGTTG
CGCGAGAAGATTGTGCACCGCCGCTTTACAGGCTTCGACGCCGCTTCGTTCTACCATCGACACCACCACG
CTGGCACCCAGTTGATCGGCGCGAGATTTAATCGCCGCGACAATTTGCGACGGCGCGTGCAGGGCCAGAC
TGGAGGTGGCAACGCCAATCAGCAACGACTGTTTGCCCGCCAGTTGTTGTGCCACGCGGTTGGGAATGTA
ATTCAGCTCCGCCATCGCCGCTTCCACTTTTTCCCGCGTTTTCGCAGAAACGTGGCTGGCCTGGTTCACC
ACGCGGGAAACGGTCTGATAAGAGACACCGGCATACTCTGCGACATCGTATAACGTTACTGGTTTCACAT
TCACCACCCTGAATTGACTCTCTTCCGGGCGCTATCATGCCATACCGCGAAAGGTTTTGCGCCATTCGAT
GGTGTCCGGGATCTCGACGCTCTCCCTTATGCGACTCCTGCATTAGGAAGCAGCCCAGTAGTAGGTTGAG
GCCGTTGAGCACCGCCGCCGCAAGGAATGGTGCATGCAAGGAGATGGCGCCCAACAGTCCCCCGGCCACG
GGGCCTGCCACCATACCCACGCCGAAACAAGCGCTCATGAGCCCGAAGTGGCGAGCCCGATCTTCCCCAT
CGGTGATGTCGGCGATATAGGCGCCAGCAACCGCACCTGTGGCGCCGGTGATGCCGGCCACGATGCGTCC
GGCGTAGAGGATCGAGATCGATCTCGATCCCGCGAAATTAATACGACTCACTATAGGGGAATTGTGAGCG
GATAACAATTCCCCTCTAGAAATAATTTTGTTTAACTTTAAGAAGGAGATATACCATGGCAAGCTGGAGC
CACCCGCAGTTCGAAAAGGGTGCAGATGACGACGACAAGGTACCGCAT
[780 nt withheld, positions 2569-3348]
GGAGCTCCGGGCTTCTCCTCAATTTCCGCTCATCACCACCATCATCACCATCACCACCACTAATTAACCT
AGGCTGCTGCCACCGCTGAGCAATAACTAGCATAACCCCTTGGGGCCTCTAAACGGGTCTTGAGGGGTTT
TTTGCTGAAAGGAGGAACTATATCCGGATTGGCGAATGGG
[124 nt withheld, positions 3529-3652]
C
[91 nt withheld, positions 3654-3744]
A
[49 nt withheld, positions 3746-3794]
CCTTTGACGTTGGAGTCCACGTTCTTT
[37 nt withheld, positions 3822-3858]
ACCCTATCTCGGTCTATTCTTTTGATTTATAAGGGATTTTGCCGATTTCGGCCTATTGGTTAAAAAATGA
GCTGATTTAACAAAAATTTAACGCGAATTTTAACAAAATATTAACGTTTACAATTTCTGGCGGCACGATG
GCATGAGATTATCAAAAAGGATCTTCACCTAGATCCTTTTAAATTAAAAATGAAGTTTTAAATCAATCTA
AAGTATATATGAGTAAACTTGGTCTGACAGTTACCAATGCTTAATCAGTGAGGCACCTATCTCAGCGATC
TGTCTATTTCGTTCATCCATAGTTGCCTGACTCCCCGTCGTGTAGATAACTACGATACGGGAGGGCTTAC
CATCTGGCCCCAGTGCTGCAATGATACCGCGAGACCCACGCTCACCGGCTCCAGATTTATCAGCAATAAA
CCAGCCAGCCGGAAGGGCCGAGCGCAGAAGTGGTCCTGCAACTTTATCCGCCTCCATCCAGTCTATTAAT
TGTTGCCGGGAAGCTAGAGTAAGTAGTTCGCCAGTTAATAGTTTGCGCAACGTTGTTGCCATTGCTACAG
GCATCGTGGTGTCACGCTCGTCGTTTGGTATGGCTTCATTCAGCTCCGGTTCCCAACGATCAAGGCGAGT
TACATGATCCCCCATGTTGTGCAAAAAAGCGGTTAGCTCCTTCGGTCCTCCGATCGTTGTCAGAAGTAAG
TTGGCCGCAGTGTTATCACTCATGGTTATGGCAGCACTGCATAATTCTCTTACTGTCATGCCATCCGTAA
GATGCTTTTCTGTGACTGGTGAGTACTCAACCAAGTCATTCTGAGAATAGTGTATGCGGCGACCGAGTTG
CTCTTGCCCGGCGTCAATACGGGATAATACCGCGCCACATAGCAGAACTTTAAAAGTGCTCATCATTGGA
AAACGTTCTTCGGGGCGAAAACTCTCAAGGATCTTACCGCTGTTGAGATCCAGTTCGATGTAACCCACTC
GTGCACCCAACTGATCTTCAGCATCTTTTACTTTCACCAGCGTTTCTGGGTGAGCAAAAACAGGAAGGCA
AAATGCCGCAAAAAAGGGAATAAGGGCGACACGGAAATGTTGAATACTCATACTCTTCCTTTTTCAATCA
TGATTGAAGCATTTATCAGGGTTATTGTCTCATGAGCGGATACATATTTGAATGTATTTAGAAAAATAAA
CAAATAGGTCATGACCAAAATCCCTTAACGTGAGTTTTCGTTCCACTGAGCGTCAGACCCCGTAGAAAAG
ATCAAAGGATCTTCTTGAGATCCTTTTTTTCTGCGCGTAATCTGCTGCTTGCAAACAAAAAAACCACCGC
TACCAGCGGTGGTTTGTTTGCCGGATCAAGAGCTACCAACTCTTTTTCCGAAGGTAACTGGCTTCAGCAG
AGCGCAGATACCAAATACTGTCCTTCTAGTGTAGCCGTAGTTAGGCCACCACTTCAAGAACTCTGTAGCA
CCGCCTACATACCTCGCTCTGCTAATCCTGTTACCAGTGGCTGCTGCCAGTGGCGATAAGTCGTGTCTTA
CCGGGTTGGACTCAAGACGATAGTTACCGGATAAGGCGCAGCGGTCGGGCTGAACGGGGGGTTCGTGCAC
ACAGCCCAGCTTGGAGCGAACGACCTACACCGAACTGAGATACCTACAGCGTGAGCTATGAGAAAGCGCC
ACGCTTCCCGAAGGGAGAAAGGCGGACAGGTATCCGGTAAGCGGCAGGGTCGGAACAGGAGAGCGCACGA
GGGAGCTTCCAGGGGGAAACGCCTGGTATCTTTATAGTCCTGTCGGGTTTCGCCACCTCTGACTTGAGCG
TCGATTTTTGTGATGCTCGTCAGGGGGGCGGAGCCTATGGAAAAACGCCAGCAACGCGGCCTTTTTACGG
TTCCTGGCCTTTTGCTGGCCTTTTGCTCACATGTTCTTTCCTGCGTTATCCCCTGATTCTGTGGATAACC
GTATTACCGCCTTTGAGTGAGCTGATACCGCTCGCCGCAGCCGAACGACCGAGCGCAGCGAGTCAGTGAG
CGAGGAAGCGGAAGAGCGCCTGATGCGGTATTTTCTCCTTACGCATCTGTGCGGTATTTCACACCGCAAT
GGTGCAC
